>Addgene plasmid #129076 | pGEX-5X-1 U1-C-C | addgene full sequence | sequence record 252122 | Addgene NGS Result
CACCCCAGGCTTTACACTTTATGCTTCCGGCTCGTATGTTGTGTGGAATTGTGAGCGGATAACAATTTCA
CACAGGAAACAGCTATGACCATGATTACGGATTCACTGGCCGTCGTTTTACAACGTCGTGACTGGGAAAA
CCCTGGCGTTACCCAACTTAATCGCCTTGCAGCACATCCCCCTTTCGCCAGCTGGCGTAATAGCGAAGAG
GCCCGCACCGATCGCCCTTCCCAACAGTTGCGCAGCCTGAATGGCGAATGGCGCTTTGCCTGGTTTCCGG
CACCAGAAGCGGTGCCGGAAAGCTGGCTGGAGTGCGATCTTCCTGAGGCCGATACTGTCGTCGTCCCCTC
AAACTGGCAGATGCACGGTTACGATGCGCCCATCTACACCAACGTGACCTATCCCATTACGGTCAATCCG
CCGTTTGTTCCCACGGAGAATCCGACGGGTTGTTACTCGCTCACATTTAATGTTGATGAAAGCTGGCTAC
AGGAAGGCCAGACGCGAATTATTTTTGATGGCGTTGGAATTAGCTTATCGACTGCACGGTGCACCAATGC
TTCTGGCGTCAGGCAGCCATCGGAAGCTGTGGTATGGCTGTGCAGGTCGTAAATCACTGCATAATTCGTG
TCGCTCAAGGCGCACTCCCGTTCTGGATAATGTTTTTTGCGCCGACATCATAACGGTTCTGGCAAATATT
CTGAAATGAGCTGTTGACAATTAATCATCGGCTCGTATAATGTGTGGAATTGTGAGCGGATAACAATTTC
ACACAGGAAACAGTATTCATGTCCCCTATACTAGGTTATTGGAAAATTAAGGGCCTTGTGCAACCCACTC
GACTTCTTTTGGAATATCTTGAAGAAAAATATGAAGAGCATTTGTATGAGCGCGATGAAGGTGATAAATG
GCGAAACAAAAAGTTTGAATTGGGTTTGGAGTTTCCCAATCTTCCTTATTATATTGATGGTGATGTTAAA
TTAACACAGTCTATGGCCATCATACGTTATATAGCTGACAAGCACAACATGTTGGGTGGTTGTCCAAAAG
AGCGTGCAGAGATTTCAATGCTTGAAGGAGCGGTTTTGGATATTAGATACGGTGTTTCGAGAATTGCATA
TAGTAAAGACTTTGAAACTCTCAAAGTTGATTTTCTTAGCAAGCTACCTGAAATGCTGAAAATGTTCGAA
GATCGTTTATGTCATAAAACATATTTAAATGGTGATCATGTAACCCATCCTGACTTCATGTTGTATGACG
CTCTTGATGTTGTTTTATACATGGACCCAATGTGCCTGGATGCGTTCCCAAAATTAGTTTGTTTTAAAAA
ACGTATTGAAGCTATCCCACAAATTGATAAGTACTTGAAATCCAGCAAGTATATAGCATGGCCTTTGCAG
GGCTGGCAAGCCACGTTTGGTGGTGGCGACCATCCTCCAAAATCGGATCTGATCGAAGGTCGTGGGATCC
CCGAATTCATGCCCGCACCCCATATGGGGGGCCCTCCCATGATGCCAATGATGGGCCCTCCTCCTCCTGG
GATGATGCCAGTGGGACCTGCTCCTGGAATGAGGCCGCCCATGGGAGGCCATATGCCAATGATGCCTGGG
CCCCCAATGATGAGACCTCCTGCCCGTCCCATGATGGTGCCCACTCGGCCCGGAATGACTCGACCAGACA
GATAAGTCGACTCGAGCGGCCGCATCGTGACTGACTGACGATCTGCCTCGCGCGTTTCGGTGATGACGGT
GAAAACCTCTGACACATGCAGCTCCCGGAGACGGTCACAGCTTGTCTGTAAGCGGATGCCGGGAGCAGAC
AAGCCCGTCAGGGCGCGTCAGCGGGTGTTGGCGGGTGTCGGGGCGCAGCCATGACCCAGTCACGTAGCGA
TAGCGGAGTGTATAATTCTTGAAGACGAAAGGGCCTCGTGATACGCCTATTTTTATAGGTTAATGTCATG
ATAATAATGGTTTCTTAGACGTCAGGTGGCACTTTTCGGGGAAATGTGCGCGGAACCCCTATTTGTTTAT
TTTTCTAAATACATTCAAATATGTATCCGCTCATGAGACAATAACCCTGATAAATGCTTCAATAATATTG
AAAAAGGAAGAGTATGAGTATTCAACATTTCCGTGTCGCCCTTATTCCCTTTTTTGCGGCATTTTGCCTT
CCTGTTTTTGCTCACCCAGAAACGCTGGTGAAAGTAAAAGATGCTGAAGATCAGTTGGGTGCACGAGTGG
GTTACATCGAACTGGATCTCAACAGCGGTAAGATCCTTGAGAGTTTTCGCCCCGAAGAACGTTTTCCAAT
GATGAGCACTTTTAAAGTTCTGCTATGTGGCGCGGTATTATCCCGTGTTGACGCCGGGCAAGAGCAACTC
GGTCGCCGCATACACTATTCTCAGAATGACTTGGTTGAGTACTCACCAGTCACAGAAAAGCATCTTACGG
ATGGCATGACAGTAAGAGAATTATGCAGTGCTGCCATAACCATGAGTGATAACACTGCGGCCAACTTACT
TCTGACAACGATCGGAGGACCGAAGGAGCTAACCGCTTTTTTGCACAACATGGGGGATCATGTAACTCGC
CTTGATCGTTGGGAACCGGAGCTGAATGAAGCCATACCAAACGACGAGCGTGACACCACGATGCCTGCAG
CAATGGCAACAACGTTGCGCAAACTATTAACTGGCGAACTACTTACTCTAGCTTCCCGGCAACAATTAAT
AGACTGGATGGAGGCGGATAAAGTTGCAGGACCACTTCTGCGCTCGGCCCTTCCGGCTGGCTGGTTTATT
GCTGATAAATCTGGAGCCGGTGAGCGTGGGTCTCGCGGTATCATTGCAGCACTGGGGCCAGATGGTAAGC
CCTCCCGTATCGTAGTTATCTACACGACGGGGAGTCAGGCAACTATGGATGAACGAAATAGACAGATCGC
TGAGATAGGTGCCTCACTGATTAAGCATTGGTAACTGTCAGACCAAGTTTACTCATATATACTTTAGATT
GATTTAAAACTTCATTTTTAATTTAAAAGGATCTAGGTGAAGATCCTTTTTGATAATCTCATGACCAAAA
TCCCTTAACGTGAGTTTTCGTTCCACTGAGCGTCAGACCCCGTAGAAAAGATCAAAGGATCTTCTTGAGA
TCCTTTTTTTCTGCGCGTAATCTGCTGCTTGCAAACAAAAAAACCACCGCTACCAGCGGTGGTTTGTTTG
CCGGATCAAGAGCTACCAACTCTTTTTCCGAAGGTAACTGGCTTCAGCAGAGCGCAGATACCAAATACTG
TCCTTCTAGTGTAGCCGTAGTTAGGCCACCACTTCAAGAACTCTGTAGCACCGCCTACATACCTCGCTCT
GCTAATCCTGTTACCAGTGGCTGCTGCCAGTGGCGATAAGTCGTGTCTTACCGGGTTGGACTCAAGACGA
TAGTTACCGGATAAGGCGCAGCGGTCGGGCTGAACGGGGGGTTCGTGCACACAGCCCAGCTTGGAGCGAA
CGACCTACACCGAACTGAGATACCTACAGCGTGAGCTATGAGAAAGCGCCACGCTTCCCGAAGGGAGAAA
GGCGGACAGGTATCCGGTAAGCGGCAGGGTCGGAACAGGAGAGCGCACGAGGGAGCTTCCAGGGGGAAAC
GCCTGGTATCTTTATAGTCCTGTCGGGTTTCGCCACCTCTGACTTGAGCGTCGATTTTTGTGATGCTCGT
CAGGGGGGCGGAGCCTATGGAAAAACGCCAGCAACGCGGCCTTTTTACGGTTCCTGGCCTTTTGCTGGCC
TTTTGCTCACATGTTCTTTCCTGCGTTATCCCCTGATTCTGTGGATAACCGTATTACCGCCTTTGAGTGA
GCTGATACCGCTCGCCGCAGCCGAACGACCGAGCGCAGCGAGTCAGTGAGCGAGGAAGCGGAAGAGCGCC
TGATGCGGTATTTTCTCCTTACGCATCTGTGCGGTATTTCACACCGCATAAATTCCGACACCATCGAATG
GCGCAAAACCTTTCGCGGTATGGCATGATAGCGCCCGGAAGAGAGTCAATTCAGGGTGGTGAATGTGAAA
CCAGTAACGTTATACGATGTCGCAGAGTATGCCGGTGTCTCTTATCAGACCGTTTCCCGCGTGGTGAACC
AGGCCAGCCACGTTTCTGCGAAAACGCGGGAAAAAGTGGAAGCGGCGATGGCGGAGCTGAATTACATTCC
CAACCGCGTGGCACAACAACTGGCGGGCAAACAGTCGTTGCTGATTGGCGTTGCCACCTCCAGTCTGGCC
CTGCACGCGCCGTCGCAAATTGTCGCGGCGATTAAATCTCGCGCCGATCAACTGGGTGCCAGCGTGGTGG
TGTCGATGGTAGAACGAAGCGGCGTCGAAGCCTGTAAAGCGGCGGTGCACAATCTTCTCGCGCAACGCGT
CAGTGGGCTGATCATTAACTATCCGCTGGATGACCAGGATGCCATTGCTGTGGAAGCTGCCTGCACTAAT
GTTCCGGCGTTATTTCTTGATGTCTCTGACCAGACACCCATCAACAGTATTATTTTCTCCCATGAAGACG
GTACGCGACTGGGCGTGGAGCATCTGGTCGCATTGGGTCACCAGCAAATCGCGCTGTTAGCGGGCCCATT
AAGTTCTGTCTCGGCGCGTCTGCGTCTGGCTGGCTGGCATAAATATCTCACTCGCAATCAAATTCAGCCG
ATAGCGGAACGGGAAGGCGACTGGAGTGCCATGTCCGGTTTTCAACAAACCATGCAAATGCTGAATGAGG
GCATCGTTCCCACTGCGATGCTGGTTGCCAACGATCAGATGGCGCTGGGCGCAATGCGCGCCATTACCGA
GTCCGGGCTGCGCGTTGGTGCGGATATCTCGGTAGTGGGATACGACGATACCGAAGACAGCTCATGTTAT
ATCCCGCCGTTAACCACCATCAAACAGGATTTTCGCCTGCTGGGGCAAACCAGCGTGGACCGCTTGCTGC
AACTCTCTCAGGGCCAGGCGGTGAAGGGCAATCAGCTGTTGCCCGTCTCACTGGTGAAAAGAAAAACCAC
CCTGGCGCCCAATACGCAAACCGCCTCTCCCCGCGCGTTGGCCGATTCATTAATGCAGCTGGCACGACAG
GTTTCCCGACTGGAAAGCGGGCAGTGAGCGCAACGCAATTAATGTAAGTTAGCTCACTCATTAGG
Features (pLannotate 1.2.2; 17 found; start..end, strand, type, name):
     11..41      +  promoter       lac promoter: promoter for the E. coli lac operon
     49..65      +  protein_bind   lac operator: The lac repressor binds to the lac operator to inhibit transcription in E. coli. This inhibition can be relieved by adding lactose or isopropyl-β-D-thiogalactopyranoside (IPTG). lac repressor encoded by lacI
     85..258     +  CDS            lacZα: LacZα fragment of β-galactosidase; lacZ fragment
    522..638     -  CDS            yciV (fragment): RNAAM_ECOLI - Also known as trpH From Escherichia coli (strain K12).
    714..742     +  promoter       tac promoter: strong E. coli promoter; hybrid between the trp and lac UV5 promoters
    750..766     +  protein_bind   lac operator: The lac repressor binds to the lac operator to inhibit transcription in E. coli. This inhibition can be relieved by adding lactose or isopropyl-β-D-thiogalactopyranoside (IPTG). lac repressor encoded by lacI
    789..1442    +  CDS            GST26_SCHJA: Experimental evidence at protein level: Swiss-Prot protein existence level 1. GST isoenzymes appear to play a central role in the parasite detoxification system. Other functions are also suspected including a role in increasing the solubility of haematin in the parasite gut. From Schistosoma japonicum (Blood fluke).
   1479..1682    +  CDS            Snrpc (fragment): RU1C_MOUSE - Also known as Snrp1c. Experimental evidence at protein level: Swiss-Prot protein existence level 1. Component of the spliceosomal U1 snRNP, which is essential for recognition of the pre-mRNA 5' splice-site and the subsequent assembly of the spliceosome. SNRPC/U1-C is directly involved in initial 5' splice-site recognition for both constitutive and regulated alternative splicing. The interaction with the 5' splice-site seems to precede base-pairing between the pre-mRNA and the U1 snRNA. Stimulates commitment or early (E) complex formation by stabilizing the base pairing of the 5' e
   1723..1762    +  CDS            rop (fragment): Rop protein, which maintains plasmids at low copy number; rop
   1864..1904    +  misc_feature   bom (fragment): basis of mobility region from pBR322
   2009..2113    +  promoter       AmpR promoter: bla
   2114..2974    +  CDS            AmpR: β-lactamase; bla; confers resistance to ampicillin, carbenicillin, and related antibiotics
   3145..3733    +  rep_origin     ori: high-copy-number ColE1/pMB1/pBR322/pUC origin of replication
   3919..3970    -  misc_feature   bom (fragment): basis of mobility region from pBR322
   3977..4054    +  promoter       lacI promoter: lacI
   4055..5137    +  CDS            lacI: lac repressor; lacI; The lac repressor binds to the lac operator to inhibit transcription in E. coli. This inhibition can be relieved by adding lactose or isopropyl-β-D-thiogalactopyranoside (IPTG).
   5150..5171    +  protein_bind   CAP binding site: CAP binding activates transcription in the presence of cAMP. E. coli catabolite activator protein
