[The description below was written by a language model from this plasmid's Addgene catalogue record and pLannotate feature annotations shown in this document.]
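Description:
pGEX-5X-1 U1-C-C is a bacterial expression plasmid built on the pGEX-5X-1 backbone for producing the C-terminal portion of the spliceosomal U1 snRNP protein U1-C (gene SNRPC) as a glutathione S-transferase fusion in E. coli. It replicates from a high-copy ColE1/pMB1-type origin and is selected with ampicillin through the β-lactamase (AmpR) gene and its own promoter. Small remnants of the pBR322 bom and rop regions and a lac promoter/lacZα segment are also annotated as backbone features.

The expression cassette consists of the strong hybrid tac promoter followed by a lac operator, driving the Schistosoma japonicum GST coding sequence. About 200 nt of U1-C sequence is annotated downstream on the same strand. The plasmid carries lacI with its own promoter, so the repressor keeps the tac promoter off until it is relieved by IPTG, giving inducible expression. The GST moiety allows affinity capture of the fusion on glutathione resin, and pGEX-5X vectors generally place a Factor Xa cleavage site between GST and the insert, although that site is not annotated here.

Two points in the record do not line up neatly. The catalogue lists the insert as human, whereas the automated annotation matched the fragment to mouse Snrpc, which may simply reflect high conservation between the orthologues. The mutation field describes the insert as "amino acids 274 – stop", yet the annotated fragment encodes only about 68 residues, so this numbering may refer to nucleotide rather than residue positions. The cloning sites are not recorded. The stated purpose is bacterial production of the GST-tagged C-terminal part of U1-C. The record does not describe downstream applications.
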