Addgene plasmid #129076: pGEX-5X-1 U1-C-C
Purpose: generation of GST-tagged C-terminal part of U1-C protein using bacteria
Depositing lab: Takeshi Tsubata. Depositing organization: Institute of Science Tokyo.
Backbone
  Vector backbone: pGEX-5X-1
  Vector type: Bacterial Expression
Growth in bacteria
  Bacterial resistance: Ampicillin, 100 μg/mL
  Growth temperature: 37°C
  Growth strain: DH5alpha
  Copy number: High Copy
Gene/Insert
  Gene/Insert name: U1-C
  Species: H. sapiens (human)
  Mutation: contains amino acids 274 - stop
  Entrez Gene: SNRPC (a.k.a. U1C, Yhc1)
  Cloning method: Restriction Enzyme; 5′ cloning site Unknown (unknown if destroyed); 3′ cloning site Unknown (unknown if destroyed)
Terms and licenses: Academic/Nonprofit Terms; Industry Terms: Not Available to Industry
How to cite: pGEX-5X-1 U1-C-C was a gift from Takeshi Tsubata (Addgene plasmid # 129076 ; http://n2t.net/addgene:129076 ; RRID:Addgene_129076)
